Addgene plasmid #53232: pBJKS-mPar4
Purpose: mammalian expression of mouse Par4
Depositing lab: Shaun Coughlin. Depositing organization: University of California, San Francisco (UCSF).
Backbone
  Vector backbone: pBJKS(+)
  Vector type: Mammalian Expression
Growth in bacteria
  Bacterial resistance: Ampicillin, 100 μg/mL
  Growth temperature: 37°C
  Growth strain: DH5alpha
  Copy number: Unknown
Gene/Insert
  Gene/Insert name: Par4 (alt name: coagulation factor II (thrombin) receptor-like 3)
  Species: M. musculus (mouse)
  Mutation: Deletion of aa1-17 (native signal peptide)
  Entrez Gene: F2rl3 (a.k.a. PAR4)
  Tag / fusion protein: bovine prolactin signal sequence (MDSKGSSQKGSRLLLLLVVSNLLLCQGVVS) (N terminal on insert); FLAG (N terminal on insert)
  Cloning method: Restriction Enzyme; 5′ cloning site unknown (unknown if destroyed); 3′ cloning site unknown (unknown if destroyed)
  Sequencing primers: 5′ SV40pro F; 3′ EBV-rev
Terms and licenses: Academic/Nonprofit Terms; Industry Terms: Not Available to Industry
How to cite: pBJKS-mPar4 was a gift from Shaun Coughlin (Addgene plasmid # 53232 ; http://n2t.net/addgene:53232 ; RRID:Addgene_53232)
