[The description below was written by a language model from this plasmid's Addgene catalogue record.]
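Description:
pBJKS-mPar4 is a mammalian expression plasmid built on the pBJKS(+) backbone that drives production of mouse protease-activated receptor 4 (Par4, encoded by F2rl3, also called coagulation factor II (thrombin) receptor-like 3). It is propagated in E. coli under ampicillin selection. The record gives no copy number, origin of replication or mammalian selection marker, and no feature table is available. The promoter is also not explicitly stated. The listed sequencing primers (an SV40 promoter forward primer and an EBV reverse primer) suggest that the insert lies downstream of SV40 promoter-derived sequence, but this is an inference rather than a recorded fact. The insert was introduced by restriction cloning, and the sites used are unknown.

The receptor coding sequence has been modified at its amino terminus. The native signal peptide (residues 1–17) is deleted and replaced by the bovine prolactin signal sequence followed by a FLAG epitope. A heterologous signal sequence of this kind directs the nascent receptor into the secretory pathway and is normally cleaved off, which would leave the FLAG tag at the extracellular N-terminus of the mature receptor. Protease-activated receptors are G protein-coupled receptors activated by proteolytic cleavage within their N-terminal exodomain. An N-terminal epitope placed this way is therefore generally useful for detecting surface expression with anti-FLAG antibodies, and for following loss of the tag on cleavage. The record itself states only that the plasmid is intended for mammalian expression of mouse Par4.
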