>Addgene plasmid #53232 | pBJKS-mPar4 | addgene partial sequence | sequence record 86488 | SV40pro-F 5'-TATTTATGCAGAGGCCGAGG-3'
TAGTGAGGAGGCTTTTTTGGAGGCCTAGGCTTTTGCAAAAAGCTCCTCGATCGAGGGGCTCGCATCTCTC
CTTCACGCGCCCGCCGCCCTACCTGAGGCCGCCATCCACGCCGGTTGAGTCGCGTTCTGCCGCCTCCCGC
CTGTGGTGCCTCCTGAACTGCGTCCGCCGTCTAGGTAAGTTTAAAGCTCAGGTCGAGACCGGGCCTTTGT
CCGGCGCTCCCTTGGAGCCTACCTAGACTCAGCCGGCTCTCCACGCTTTGCCTGACCCTGCTTGCTCAAC
TCTACGTCTTTGTTTCGTTTTCTGTTCTGCGCCGTTACAGATCCAAGCTCCTCGCTCCACCGCGGTGGCG
GCCGCTCTAGAACTAGTAGATCTCCCGGGCTGCAGGAATTCGATATCAAGCTTATCGATACCGTCGACCT
CGAGATCCATTGTGCTCTAAAGTCGAGGATCCACCATGGACAGCAAAGGTTCGTCGCAGAAAGGGTCCCG
CCTGCTCCTGCTGCTGGTGGTGTCAAATCTACTCTTGTGCCAGGGTGTGGTCTCCGATTACAAAGATGAT
GATGATGTCGCAGAGGGCATCCAGACCCCCAGCATCTACGATGATGTAGAGAGTACCAGGGGAAGCCATG
AAGGCCCTCTGGGTCCCACAGTAGAACTCAAGGAGCCGAAGTCCTCAGACAAGCCTAATCCACGAGGCTA
CCCGGGCAAATTCTGTGCCAACGACAGTGACACGCTGGAGCTCCCGGCCAGCTCTCAAGCACTGCTGCTG
GGGTGGGTCCCCACGAGGCTGGTACCTGCCCTCTATGGGCTTGTGGTGGCTGTGGGGCTGCCTGCCAATG
GGCTGGCGCTGTGGGTGCTGGCCACAAGGGTGCCACGCCTGCCATCCACCATTCTGCTCATGAACCTGGC
AGTGGCTGATCTGCTGTTGGCCCTGGTGCTGCCACCACGACTGGCTTAC
