>Addgene plasmid #53232 | pBJKS-mPar4 | addgene partial sequence | sequence record 90229 | EBV-rev 5'-GTGGTTTGTCCAAACTCATC-3'
GGTATCGAAGGTACCGGGCCCCCCCTCGAGATCCATTGTGCTCTAAAGCAGTCACAGAAGTGTAGAGGAG
CAAATGGCAGTCCCTCGGCTTCCAGCCTCCCTGGAGGGGGGGATCCCCTGAAGCTCTAAGGGAAACTCCA
TTCTGGTTTCTCAGCATCCTCTAGCTAGTGACCTCATAACTCCTTTCTGCCTCTGGACTCTCACATAGCC
CAGCCTAGCTCCAAATTCACTACAGTCAAAGATAATCCTGAACTCCTGATCCTCTTCTCCACCTCCCTAG
TGCTGGAGTGACAGACGTATAGTACCCAGACCTTTTACAAAAGCATTTCCAGTGGACCTCAGCTCCACTA
ATGAAGGTCGCACCAACTGCATATCCAAATAAGGTCATGTCCTGAGGGTTCAAGAGGGATGTAGTTTAAG
GGGAGACCCAGTCAAGCCAGAATGCCCCCTTCCCACCTCAGCTACCAGTCACAGAAGTGTAGAGGAGCAA
ATGGCAGTCCCTCGGCTTCCAGCCTCCCTGGAGGCCTGAGAGGAGCTGCTGGCCTCCGGCTGGCGACACA
ACATAGCGCGTACCTTCTCCCTGAACTCATGGGACACATAGTAGTAGATGAAAGGGTCTACGCAGCTGTT
GAGGGTGCTGAGTGCCAGGCTGGGCACATAGGCTCCATAGAGATTGCCCCAGGCCTCAGGGCTCGGGTTT
GAATAGTGCAGCACCAGCAGCACATTGCTAGGTGTGAAAGAGGCCACTGCCGAGAACAGTACCAGGGCTG
TCAGTCTGAGTGCATGGCTGTAGCGCTGGCCATTGGCCGCCAGTGCACGAAG
